Addgene plasmid #13905: pBS cFgfr1 (CT#220)
Depositing lab: Cliff Tabin. Depositing organization: Harvard Medical School. Publication: FGF acts directly on the somitic tendon progenitors through the Ets transcription factors Pea3 and Erm to regulate scleraxis expression. Brent AE, Tabin CJ. Development. 2004 Aug . 131(16):3885-96. 10.1242/dev.01275 PubMed 15253939.
Backbone
  Vector backbone: pBS SK
  Backbone size w/o insert (bp): 3000
  Vector type: Bacterial Expression
Growth in bacteria
  Bacterial resistance: Ampicillin, 100 μg/mL
  Growth temperature: 37°C
  Growth strain: DH5alpha
  Copy number: High Copy
Gene/Insert
  Gene/Insert name: Fgfr1
  Species: G. gallus (chicken)
  Entrez Gene: FGFR1
  Cloning method: Restriction Enzyme; 5′ cloning site EcoRI (not destroyed); 3′ cloning site XhoI (not destroyed)
  Sequencing primers: 5′ T7; 3′ T3
Terms and licenses: Academic/Nonprofit Terms; Industry Terms: Not Available to Industry
How to cite: pBS cFgfr1 (CT#220) was a gift from Cliff Tabin (Addgene plasmid # 13905 ; http://n2t.net/addgene:13905 ; RRID:Addgene_13905)
