[The description below was written by a language model from this plasmid's Addgene catalogue record.]
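Description:
pBS cFgfr1 is a chicken (Gallus gallus) Fgfr1 cDNA clone carried in the pBluescript SK (pBS SK) phagemid cloning vector, a backbone of about 3 kb. The repository lists it as a bacterial expression vector, but pBluescript is essentially a general-purpose cloning and in vitro transcription plasmid. It is maintained at high copy number in standard E. coli cloning strains and selected with ampicillin. The Fgfr1 insert, encoding fibroblast growth factor receptor 1, was placed in the polylinker by restriction cloning between EcoRI at the 5′ end and XhoI at the 3′ end, and both sites remain intact, so the fragment can be excised again. The record does not give the insert size or say whether it is the full coding sequence or a partial cDNA, and no tags, mutations or reporters are listed.

The insert is sequenced with T7 and T3 primers, consistent with the pBluescript design, in which opposing T7 and T3 phage RNA polymerase promoters flank the polylinker. This arrangement allows either strand of a cloned fragment to be transcribed in vitro after linearising the plasmid on the appropriate side, the usual way to generate labelled antisense and sense riboprobes. The record does not explicitly state a purpose. However, the associated study concerns FGF signalling to somitic tendon progenitors and the regulation of scleraxis expression in the embryo, so a likely use is as a template for in situ hybridisation probes detecting Fgfr1 transcripts in chick tissue. It can also serve as a source of the chicken Fgfr1 fragment for subcloning. No feature table was supplied, so backbone details beyond these fields rest on general knowledge of pBluescript.
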