>Addgene plasmid #13905 | pBS cFgfr1 (CT#220) | addgene partial sequence | sequence record 44721 | T7 5'-TAATACGACTCACTATAGGG-3'
CGCTCTGACTGTGGATCCCCCGGGCTGCAGGAATTCGATGGGGTACAAGGTCCGCTATGCCACCTGGAGC
ATCATCATGGACTCGGTGGTGCCATCAGATAAGGGCAACTACACGTGCATCGTGGAGAACAAATACGGGA
GCATCAACCACACCTACCAGCTGGATGTCGTGGAGCGCTCCCCGCATCGGCCCATCCTGCAGGCAGGGCT
CCCCGCCAACAAAACGGTGGCCCTGGGCAGCAACGTGGAGTTTGTCTGCAAGGTCTACAGCGACCCGCAG
CCCCACATCCAGTGGCTGAAACACATCGAGGTGAACGGCAGCAAGATCGGCCCCGACAACTTGCCCTACG
TGCAGATCCTGAAGACGGCTGGCGTTAACACGACAGACAAAGAGATGGAAGTCCTTCACTTAAGGAATGT
CTCATTTGAGGATGCTGGGGAGTATACATGTTTGGCGGGTAATTCTATTGGGATCTCCCATCACTCTGCA
TGGTTGACAGTTCTCGAAGCTACTGAGCAGTCACCAGCCATGATGACGGATCCGTCGACAATCAAGCTTA
TCGATACCGTCGACCTCGAGGGGGGGCCCGGTACCCAGCTTTTGTTCCCTTTAGTGAGGGTTAATTGCGC
GCTTGGCGTAATCATGGTCATAGCTGTTTCCTGTGTGAAATTGTTATCCGCTCACAATTCCACACAACAT
ACGAGCCGGGAGCATAAAGTGTAAAGCCTGGGGTGCCTAATGAGTGAGCTAACTCACATTAATTGCGTTG
CGCTCACTGCCCGCTTTCCAGTCGGGAAACCTGTCGTGCCAGCTGCATTAATGAATCGGCCAACGCGCGG
GGAGAGGCGGTTTGCGTATTGGGCGCTCTTCCGCTTCCTCGCTCACTGACTCGCTGCGCTCGGTCT
